Addgene plasmid #126580: pMGS46 (ARF16-PB1-HA-P2A-OsTIR1)
Purpose: A repair construct to express ARF16-PB1-HA and OsTIR1 under the control of the CMV promoter from the human AAVS1 locus
Depositing lab: Michael Guertin. Depositing organization: University of Virginia. Publication: An improved auxin-inducible degron system preserves native protein levels and enables rapid and specific protein depletion. Sathyan KM, McKenna BD, Anderson WD, Duarte FM, Core L, Guertin MJ. Genes Dev. 2019 Oct 1;33(19-20):1441-1455. doi: 10.1101/gad.328237.119. Epub 2019 Aug 29. PubMed 31467088.
Backbone
  Vector backbone: pMK232
  Backbone manufacturer: Masato Kanemaki (Addgene plasmid # 72834)
  Backbone size w/o insert (bp): 9590
  Vector type: Mammalian Expression
  Selectable markers: Puromycin
Growth in bacteria
  Bacterial resistance: Ampicillin, 100 μg/mL
  Growth temperature: 37°C
  Growth strain: DH5alpha
  Copy number: High Copy
Gene/Insert
  Gene/Insert name: OsARF16-PB1 domain
  Species: Oryza sativa
  Insert size (bp): 654
  Tag / fusion protein: HA (C terminal on backbone)
  Cloning method: Ligation Independent Cloning
Terms and licenses: Academic/Nonprofit Terms; Industry Terms: Not Available to Industry
Depositor comments: This plasmid has ARF16-PB1-HA in translation fusion with OsTIR1. Additional sequence annotations: 1703-1723 - NLS 1724-2260 - OsARF16-PB1 2261-2287 - HA Please visit https://www.biorxiv.org/content/10.1101/585927v2 for bioRxiv preprint.
How to cite: pMGS46 (ARF16-PB1-HA-P2A-OsTIR1) was a gift from Michael Guertin (Addgene plasmid # 126580 ; http://n2t.net/addgene:126580 ; RRID:Addgene_126580)
