[The description below was written by a language model from this plasmid's Addgene catalogue record and pLannotate feature annotations shown in this document.]
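Description:
pMGS46 (ARF16-PB1-HA-P2A-OsTIR1) is a mammalian expression and genome-targeting donor plasmid built on the pMK232 backbone, designed as a homology-directed repair template for the human AAVS1 safe-harbour locus. In bacteria it is maintained as a high-copy plasmid through a ColE1/pUC-type origin and selected with ampicillin via the β-lactamase gene. The annotated sequence also shows a Tn5-derived NeoR/KanR gene and remnants of lacZα, ccdB and a transposase in the backbone, which appear to be leftovers of earlier cloning vectors rather than functional parts of the payload.

The payload sits between left and right homology arms taken from AAVS1, within intron 1 of PPP1R12C. A CMV enhancer/promoter drives a single open reading frame. According to the depositor's notes, it begins with a nuclear localisation signal, followed by the PB1 domain of rice (Oryza sativa) ARF16 and a C-terminal HA epitope tag. The automated annotation labels this region as an ARF19 fragment by homology. The construct name indicates a P2A self-cleaving peptide joining this unit to OsTIR1, the rice auxin-receptor F-box protein, so that both proteins are produced from one transcript, which ends at an SV40 polyadenylation signal. Downstream, still inside the arms, a human PGK promoter drives the puromycin resistance gene with a bGH polyadenylation signal, allowing selection of integrated cells.

The plasmid is used to establish cell lines for an improved auxin-inducible degron system. The associated publication describes this system as preserving native protein levels while allowing rapid and specific depletion of tagged proteins.
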