Features (pLannotate 1.2.2; 27 found; start..end, strand, type, name):
      2..94      +  CDS            lacI (fragment): lac repressor; lacI; The lac repressor binds to the lac operator to inhibit transcription in E. coli. This inhibition can be relieved by adding lactose or isopropyl-β-D-thiogalactopyranoside (IPTG).
    107..128     +  protein_bind   CAP binding site: CAP binding activates transcription in the presence of cAMP. E. coli catabolite activator protein
    143..173     +  promoter       lac promoter: promoter for the E. coli lac operon
    181..197     +  protein_bind   lac operator: The lac repressor binds to the lac operator to inhibit transcription in E. coli. This inhibition can be relieved by adding lactose or isopropyl-β-D-thiogalactopyranoside (IPTG). lac repressor encoded by lacI
    242..260     +  promoter       T3 promoter: promoter for bacteriophage T3 RNA polymerase
    295..1098    +  misc_feature   HA-L: left homology arm from the adeno-associated virus integration site (AAVS1) within intron 1 of the human PPP1R12C gene
   1155..1458    +  enhancer       CMV enhancer: human cytomegalovirus immediate early enhancer
   1459..1662    +  promoter       CMV promoter: human cytomegalovirus (CMV) immediate early promoter
   1757..2257    +  CDS            ARF19 (fragment): ARFS_ARATH - Also known as IAA22. Experimental evidence at protein level: Swiss-Prot protein existence level 1. Auxin response factors (ARFs) are transcriptional factors that bind specifically to the DNA sequence 5'-TGTCTC-3' found in the auxin-responsive promoter elements (AuxREs). Could act as transcriptional activator or repressor. Formation of heterodimers with Aux/IAA proteins may alter their ability to modulate early auxin response genes expression. Involved in ethylene responses. Regulates lateral root formation through direct regulation of LBD16 and/or LBD29. Functionally redundant wit
   2363..4087    +  CDS            TIR1B_ORYSJ: Experimental evidence at transcript level: Swiss-Prot protein existence level 2. From Oryza sativa subsp. japonica (Rice).
   4113..4139    +  misc_feature   MCS (fragment): multiple cloning site
   4158..4241    +  CDS            large T antigen (fragment): large T antigen from SV40 (simian virus 40)
   4264..4385    +  polyA_signal   SV40 poly(A) signal: SV40 polyadenylation signal
   4394..4894    +  promoter       hPGK promoter: human phosphoglycerate kinase 1 promoter
   4916..5515    +  CDS            PuroR: puromycin N-acetyltransferase; pac from Streptomyces alboniger; confers resistance to puromycin
   5522..5746    +  polyA_signal   bGH poly(A) signal: bovine growth hormone polyadenylation signal
   5749..6585    +  misc_feature   HA-R: right homology arm from the adeno-associated virus integration site (AAVS1) within intron 1 of the human PPP1R12C gene
   6620..6638    -  promoter       T7 promoter: promoter for bacteriophage T7 RNA polymerase
   6641..6788    +  CDS            lacZα (fragment): LacZα fragment of β-galactosidase; lacZ fragment
   6798..7101    +  CDS            ccdB (fragment): CcdB, a bacterial toxin that poisons DNA gyrase; ccdB; Plasmids containing the ccdB gene cannot be propagated in standard E. coli strains.
   7149..7418    +  CDS            tnpA (fragment): TN5P_ECOLX - Also known as tnp. Experimental evidence at protein level: Swiss-Prot protein existence level 1. Mediates transposition of transposon Tn5 by a 'cut and paste' mechanism. First, the monomeric transposase binds the 19 bp inverted DNA repeats flanking the transposon. Then, dimerization of the DNA- bound transposase creates a synaptic DNA complex. After nicking of the first DNA strand, excision of the transposon proceeds through a series of intermediates. The transposase then mediates the insertion of the transposon at a new site by strand transfer. The activity of the wild- type tran
   7450..8244    +  CDS            NeoR/KanR: aminoglycoside phosphotransferase from Tn5; aph(3')-II (or nptII); confers resistance to neomycin, kanamycin, and G418 (Geneticin®)
   8265..8315    -  misc_feature   bom (fragment): basis of mobility region from pBR322
   8342..8401    +  promoter       AmpR promoter (fragment): bla
   8494..9354    -  CDS            AmpR: β-lactamase; bla; confers resistance to ampicillin, carbenicillin, and related antibiotics
   9355..9407    -  promoter       AmpR promoter (fragment): bla
   9478..10066   +  rep_origin     ori: high-copy-number ColE1/pMB1/pBR322/pUC origin of replication
>Addgene plasmid #126580 | pMGS46 (ARF16-PB1-HA-P2A-OsTIR1) | addgene full sequence | sequence record 246476 | Addgene NGS Result
AGCGCCCAATACGCAAACCGCCTCTCCCCGCGCGTTGGCCGATTCATTAATGCAGCTGGCACGACAGGTT
TCCCGACTGGAAAGCGGGCAGTGAGCGCAACGCAATTAATGTGAGTTAGCTCACTCATTAGGCACCCCAG
GCTTTACACTTTATGCTTCCGGCTCGTATGTTGTGTGGAATTGTGAGCGGATAACAATTTCACACAGGAA
ACAGCTATGACCATGATTACGCCAAGCTCAGAATTAACCCTCACTAAAGGGACTAGTCCTGCAGGTTTAA
ACGAATTCGCCCTTTGCTTTCTCTGACCAGCATTCTCTCCCCTGGGCCTGTGCCGCTTTCTGTCTGCAGC
TTGTGGCCTGGGTCACCTCTACGGCTGGCCCAGATCCTTCCCTGCCGCCTCCTTCAGGTTCCGTCTTCCT
CCACTCCCTCTTCCCCTTGCTCTCTGCTGTGTTGCTGCCCAAGGATGCTCTTTCCGGAGCACTTCCTTCT
CGGCGCTGCACCACGTGATGTCCTCTGAGCGGATCCTCCCCGTGTCTGGGTCCTCTCCGGGCATCTCTCC
TCCCTCACCCAACCCCATGCCGTCTTCACTCGCTGGGTTCCCTTTTCCTTCTCCTTCTGGGGCCTGTGCC
ATCTCTCGTTTCTTAGGATGGCCTTCTCCGACGGATGTCTCCCTTGCGTCCCGCCTCCCCTTCTTGTAGG
CCTGCATCATCACCGTTTTTCTGGACAACCCCAAAGTACCCCGTCTCCCTGGCTTTAGCCACCTCTCCAT
CCTCTTGCTTTCTTTGCCTGGACACCCCGTTCTCCTGTGGATTCGGGTCACCTCTCACTCCTTTCATTTG
GGCAGCTCCCCTACCCCCCTTACCTCTCTAGTCTGTGCTAGCTCTTCCAGCCCCCTGTCATGGCATCTTC
CAGGGGTCCGAGAGCTCAGCTAGTCTTCTTCCTCCAACCCGGGCCCCTATGTCCACTTCAGGACAGCATG
TTTGCTGCCTCCAGGGATCCTGTGTCCCCGAGCTGGGACCACCTTATATTCCCAGGGCCGGTTAATGTGG
CTCTGGTTCTGGGTACTTTTATCTGTCCCCTCCACCCCACAGTGGGGCAATTAATAGTAATCAATTACGG
GGTCATTAGTTCATAGCCCATATATGGAGTTCCGCGTTACATAACTTACGGTAAATGGCCCGCCTGGCTG
ACCGCCCAACGACCCCCGCCCATTGACGTCAATAATGACGTATGTTCCCATAGTAACGCCAATAGGGACT
TTCCATTGACGTCAATGGGTGGAGTATTTACGGTAAACTGCCCACTTGGCAGTACATCAAGTGTATCATA
TGCCAAGTACGCCCCCTATTGACGTCAATGACGGTAAATGGCCCGCCTGGCATTATGCCCAGTACATGAC
CTTATGGGACTTTCCTACTTGGCAGTACATCTACGTATTAGTCATCGCTATTACCATGGTGATGCGGTTT
TGGCAGTACATCAATGGGCGTGGATAGCGGTTTGACTCACGGGGATTTCCAAGTCTCCACCCCATTGACG
TCAATGGGAGTTTGTTTTGGCACCAAAATCAACGGGACTTTCCAAAATGTCGTAACAACTCCGCCCCATT
GACGCAAATGGGCGGTAGGCGTGTACGGTGGGAGGTCTATATAAGCAGAGCTGGTTTAGTGAACCGTCAG
ATCCGCTAGCGCTGCCACCATGCCTAAGAAGAAGCGGAAGGTGGGCAGCACACTGACTTCCGGGCAGCGG
GATCACCGGGACGTCGAGAACGAGCTGAGCTCCGCCGCCTTCAGCTCCCAGAGCTTCGGGGTGCCCGACA
TGAGCTTTAAGCCCGGCTGCAGCAGCGACGTGGCCGTGACCGACGCCGGGATGCCCAGCCAGGGGCTGTG
GAACAACCAGACCCAGCGGATGAGGACATTCACAAAGGTGCAGAAGCGGGGGAGCGTGGGCCGGAGCATC
GATATCACCAGGTACAGGGATTACGATGAGCTGAGGCATGATCTCGCCTGTATGTTCGGCATCCAGGGCC
AGCTGGAGGACCCCTACCGGATGGACTGGAAGCTGGTGTACGTGGACCACGAGAACGATATCCTGCTGGT
GGGCGATGACCCCTGGGAGGAGTTCGTGGGCTGCGTGAAGAGCATTAAGATTCTGTCTGCTGCTGAGGTG
CAGCAGATGAGCCTGGATGGAGATCTGGGAGGAGTGCCACCTCAGACTCAGGCCTGTAGTGCTAGTGATG
ATGCTAACGCCTGGAGAGGGTATCCATATGACGTCCCAGACTATGCCGGAAGCGGAGCTACTAACTTCAG
CCTGCTGAAGCAGGCTGGAGACGTGGAGGAGAACCCTGGACCTGCTGCCACCATGACATACTTTCCTGAA
GAGGTCGTCGAACACATTTTTAGCTTCCTGCCTGCACAGAGAGATAGAAACACAGTGAGCCTGGTCTGCA
AAGTGTGGTACGAGATCGAACGCCTGAGCCGGAGAGGAGTGTTCGTCGGCAACTGCTATGCTGTGAGAGC
AGGCAGGGTCGCCGCTAGGTTTCCAAATGTGCGCGCACTGACCGTCAAGGGGAAACCCCACTTCGCCGAC
TTTAACCTGGTGCCCCCTGATTGGGGAGGATACGCCGGCCCTTGGATCGAGGCAGCCGCTCGCGGCTGTC
ATGGACTGGAGGAACTGCGCATGAAGCGAATGGTGGTCTCTGACGAAAGTCTGGAGCTGCTGGCTCGGAG
CTTCCCTAGGTTTCGCGCACTGGTGCTGATTTCTTGCGAAGGCTTCAGCACCGATGGACTGGCAGCCGTG
GCCTCCCACTGTAAGCTGCTGCGGGAGCTGGACCTCCAGGAGAATGAAGTGGAGGATAGAGGCCCCAGAT
GGCTGTCTTGCTTCCCAGACTCATGTACCAGCCTGGTGTCCCTGAACTTTGCCTGCATCAAAGGCGAAGT
GAATGCTGGGTCCCTGGAGCGGCTGGTCTCAAGAAGCCCCAACCTGAGGTCTCTGCGGCTGAACCGGAGC
GTGAGCGTGGACACTCTGGCTAAGATTCTGCTGAGAACCCCTAACCTGGAGGATCTGGGAACCGGCAATC
TGACAGACGATTTCCAGACAGAATCCTACTTTAAACTGACTTCTGCCCTGGAGAAGTGTAAAATGCTGAG
GAGTCTGTCAGGATTCTGGGATGCTTCACCCGTGTGCCTGAGCTTTATCTACCCTCTGTGTGCACAGCTG
ACAGGCCTGAACCTGAGCTATGCACCAACCCTGGACGCCAGTGATCTGACAAAGATGATCTCACGCTGCG
TGAAACTCCAGCGACTGTGGGTGCTGGACTGTATTTCCGATAAGGGGCTCCAGGTGGTCGCCAGCTCCTG
CAAGGACCTCCAGGAGCTGAGAGTGTTCCCATCTGATTTTTACGTGGCCGGATATAGTGCTGTCACTGAG
GAAGGCCTGGTGGCAGTCTCACTGGGATGCCCAAAGCTGAACAGCCTGCTGTATTTCTGTCATCAGATGA
CTAATGCTGCACTGGTGACCGTCGCCAAGAACTGCCCTAATTTCACCCGATTTCGGCTGTGTATTCTGGA
ACCAGGCAAACCCGACGTGGTCACATCCCAGCCACTGGATGAAGGGTTTGGAGCTATCGTGAGAGAGTGC
AAGGGACTCCAGAGGCTGAGCATTTCCGGCCTGCTGACAGACAAAGTGTTCATGTACATCGGCAAGTATG
CTAAGCAGCTGGAGATGCTGAGCATTGCATTTGCCGGAGACTCCGATAAGGGCATGATGCACGTGATGAA
CGGGTGTAAGAATCTGCGAAAACTGGAAATCCGGGACAGCCCTTTCGGGGATGCCGCTCTGCTGGGAAAC
TTTGCCAGATACGAGACAATGAGGAGCCTGTGGATGTCTAGTTGCAATGTGACTCTGAAGGGCTGTCAGG
TCCTGGCTAGTAAAATGCCTATGCTGAACGTGGAAGTCATTAATGAGCGGGACGGGTCTAACGAAATGGA
GGAAAATCATGGCGACCTGCCAAAGGTGGAGAAACTGTATGTGTATCGGACCACCGCAGGGGCAAGAGAT
GATGCTCCCAACTTTGTGAAGATTCTGTGAGGATCCATCGGATCCCGGGCCCGTCGACGGTACCGCGGGC
CCGGGATCCACCGGGGCCGCGACTCTAGATCATAATCAGCCATACCACATTTGTAGAGGTTTTACTTGCT
TTAAAAAACCTCCCACACCTCCCCCTGAACCTGAAACATAAAATGAATGCAATTGTTGTTGTTAACTTGT
TTATTGCAGCTTATAATGGTTACAAATAAAGCAATAGCATCACAAATTTCACAAATAAAGCATTTTTTTC
ACTGCATTCTAGTTGTGGTTTGTCCAAACTCATCAATGTATCTTAAGTTGGGGTTGCGCCTTTTCCAAGG
CAGCCCTGGGTTTGCGCAGGGACGCGGCTGCTCTGGGCGTGGTTCCGGGAAACGCAGCGGCGCCGACCCT
GGGTCTCGCACATTCTTCACGTCCGTTCGCAGCGTCACCCGGATCTTCGCCGCTACCCTTGTGGGCCCCC
CGGCGACGCTTCCTGCTCCGCCCCTAAGTCGGGAAGGTTCCTTGCGGTTCGCGGCGTGCCGGACGTGACA
AACGGAAGCCGCACGTCTCACTAGTACCCTCGCAGACGGACAGCGCCAGGGAGCAATGGCAGCGCGCCGA
CCGCGATGGGCTGTGGCCAATAGCGGCTGCTCAGCAGGGCGCGCCGAGAGCAGCGGCCGGGAAGGGGCGG
TGCGGGAGGCGGGGTGTGGGGCGGTAGTGTGGGCCCTGTTCCTGCCCGCGCGGTGTTCCGCATTCTGCAA
GCCTCCGGAGCGCACGTCGGCAGTCGGCTCCCTCGTTGACCGAATCACCGACCTCTCTCCCCAGGGGGAT
CCACCGGAGCTTACCATGACCGAGTACAAGCCCACGGTGCGCCTCGCCACCCGCGACGACGTCCCCAGGG
CCGTACGCACCCTCGCCGCCGCGTTCGCCGACTACCCCGCCACGCGCCACACCGTCGATCCGGACCGCCA
CATCGAGCGGGTCACCGAGCTGCAAGAACTCTTCCTCACGCGCGTCGGGCTCGACATCGGCAAGGTGTGG
GTCGCGGACGACGGCGCCGCGGTGGCGGTCTGGACCACGCCGGAGAGCGTCGAAGCGGGGGCGGTGTTCG
CCGAGATCGGCCCGCGCATGGCCGAGTTGAGCGGTTCCCGGCTGGCCGCGCAGCAACAGATGGAAGGCCT
CCTGGCGCCGCACCGGCCCAAGGAGCCCGCGTGGTTCCTGGCCACCGTCGGCGTCTCGCCCGACCACCAG
GGCAAGGGTCTGGGCAGCGCCGTCGTGCTCCCCGGAGTGGAGGCGGCCGAGCGCGCCGGGGTGCCCGCCT
TCCTGGAGACCTCCGCGCCCCGCAACCTCCCCTTCTACGAGCGGCTCGGCTTCACCGTCACCGCCGACGT
CGAGGTGCCCGAAGGACCGCGCACCTGGTGCATGACCCGCAAGCCCGGTGCCTGAGGTACCCTGTGCCTT
CTAGTTGCCAGCCATCTGTTGTTTGCCCCTCCCCCGTGCCTTCCTTGACCCTGGAAGGTGCCACTCCCAC
TGTCCTTTCCTAATAAAATGAGGAAATTGCATCGCATTGTCTGAGTAGGTGTCATTCTATTCTGGGGGGT
GGGGTGGGGCAGGACAGCAAGGGGGAGGATTGGGAAGACAATAGCAGGCATGCTGGGGATGCGGTGGGCT
CTATGGTTACTAGGGACAGGATTGGTGACAGAAAAGCCCCATCCTTAGGCCTCCTCCTTCCTAGTCTCCT
GATATTGGGTCTAACCCCCACCTCCTGTTAGGCAGATTCCTTATCTGGTGACACACCCCCATTTCCTGGA
GCCATCTCTCTCCTTGCCAGAACCTCTAAGGTTTGCTTACGATGGAGCCAGAGAGGATCCTGGGAGGGAG
AGCTTGGCAGGGGGTGGGAGGGAAGGGGGGGATGCGTGACCTGCCCGGTTCTCAGTGGCCACCCTGCGCT
ACCCTCTCCCAGAACCTGAGCTGCTCTGACGCGGCTGTCTGGTGCGTTTCACTGATCCTGGTGCTGCAGC
TTCCTTACACTTCCCAAGAGGAGAAGCAGTTTGGAAAAACAAAATCAGAATAAGTTGGTCCTGAGTTCTA
ACTTTGGCTCTTCACCTTTCTAGTCCCCAATTTATATTGTTCCTCCGTGCGTCAGTTTTACCTGTGAGAT
AAGGCCAGTAGCCAGCCCCGTCCTGGCAGGGCTGTGGTGAGGAGGGGGGTGTCCGTGTGGAAAACTCCCT
TTGTGAGAATGGTGCGTCCTAGGTGTTCACCAGGTCGTGGCCGCCTCTACTCCCTTTCTCTTTCTCCATC
CTTCTTTCCTTAAAGAGTCCCCAGTGCTATCTGGGACATATTCCTCCGCCCAGAGCAGGGTCCCGCTTCC
CTAAGGCCCTGCTCTGGGCTTCTGGGTTTGAGTCCTTGGCAAGCCCAGGAGAGGCGCTCAGGCTTCCCTG
TCCCCCTTCCTCGTCCACCATCTCATGCCCCTGGCTCTCCTGCCCCTTCCCTACAGGGGTTCCTGGCTCT
GCTCTAAGGGCGAATTCGCGGCCGCTAAATTCAATTCGCCCTATAGTGAGTCGTATTACAATTCACTGGC
CGTCGTTTTACAACGTCGTGACTGGGAAAACCCTGGCGTTACCCAACTTAATCGCCTTGCAGCACATCCC
CCTTTCGCCAGCTGGCGTAATAGCGAAGAGGCCCGCACCGATCGCCCTTCCCAACAGTTGCGCAGCCTAT
ACGTACGGCAGTTTAAGGTTTACACCTATAAAAGAGAGAGCCGTTATCGTCTGTTTGTGGATGTACAGAG
TGATATTATTGACACGCCGGGGCGACGGATGGTGATCCCCCTGGCCAGTGCACGTCTGCTGTCAGATAAA
GTCTCCCGTGAACTTTACCCGGTGGTGCATATCGGGGATGAAAGCTGGCGCATGATGACCACCGATATGG
CCAGTGTGCCGGTCTCCGTTATCGGGGAAGAAGTGGCTGATCTCAGCCACCGCGAAAATGACATCAAAAA
CGCCATTAACCTGATGTTCTGGGGAATATAAATGTCAGGCATGAGATTATCAAAAAGGATCTTCACCTAG
ATCCTTTTCACGTAGAAAGCCAGTCCGCAGAAACGGTGCTGACCCCGGATGAATGTCAGCTACTGGGCTA
TCTGGACAAGGGAAAACGCAAGCGCAAAGAGAAAGCAGGTAGCTTGCAGTGGGCTTACATGGCGATAGCT
AGACTGGGCGGTTTTATGGACAGCAAGCGAACCGGAATTGCCAGCTGGGGCGCCCTCTGGTAAGGTTGGG
AAGCCCTGCAAAGTAAACTGGATGGCTTTCTTGCCGCCAAGGATCTGATGGCGCAGGGGATCAAGCTCTG
ATCAAGAGACAGGATGAGGATCGTTTCGCATGATTGAACAAGATGGATTGCACGCAGGTTCTCCGGCCGC
TTGGGTGGAGAGGCTATTCGGCTATGACTGGGCACAACAGACAATCGGCTGCTCTGATGCCGCCGTGTTC
CGGCTGTCAGCGCAGGGGCGCCCGGTTCTTTTTGTCAAGACCGACCTGTCCGGTGCCCTGAATGAACTGC
AAGACGAGGCAGCGCGGCTATCGTGGCTGGCCACGACGGGCGTTCCTTGCGCAGCTGTGCTCGACGTTGT
CACTGAAGCGGGAAGGGACTGGCTGCTATTGGGCGAAGTGCCGGGGCAGGATCTCCTGTCATCTCACCTT
GCTCCTGCCGAGAAAGTATCCATCATGGCTGATGCAATGCGGCGGCTGCATACGCTTGATCCGGCTACCT
GCCCATTCGACCACCAAGCGAAACATCGCATCGAGCGAGCACGTACTCGGATGGAAGCCGGTCTTGTCGA
TCAGGATGATCTGGACGAAGAGCATCAGGGGCTCGCGCCAGCCGAACTGTTCGCCAGGCTCAAGGCGAGC
ATGCCCGACGGCGAGGATCTCGTCGTGACCCATGGCGATGCCTGCTTGCCGAATATCATGGTGGAAAATG
GCCGCTTTTCTGGATTCATCGACTGTGGCCGGCTGGGTGTGGCGGACCGCTATCAGGACATAGCGTTGGC
TACCCGTGATATTGCTGAAGAGCTTGGCGGCGAATGGGCTGACCGCTTCCTCGTGCTTTACGGTATCGCC
GCTCCCGATTCGCAGCGCATCGCCTTCTATCGCCTTCTTGACGAGTTCTTCTGAATTATTAACGCTTACA
ATTTCCTGATGCGGTATTTTCTCCTTACGCATCTGTGCGGTATTTCACACCGCATCAGGTGGCACTTTTC
GGGGAAATGTGCGCGGAACCCCTATTTGTTTATTTTTCTAAATACATTCAAATATGTATCCGCTCATGAG
ATTATCAAAAAGGATCTTCACCTAGATCCTTTTAAATTAAAAATGAAGTTTTAAATCAATCTAAAGTATA
TATGAGTAAACTTGGTCTGACAGTTACCAATGCTTAATCAGTGAGGCACCTATCTCAGCGATCTGTCTAT
TTCGTTCATCCATAGTTGCCTGACTCCCCGTCGTGTAGATAACTACGATACGGGAGGGCTTACCATCTGG
CCCCAGTGCTGCAATGATACCGCGAGACCCACGCTCACCGGCTCCAGATTTATCAGCAATAAACCAGCCA
GCCGGAAGGGCCGAGCGCAGAAGTGGTCCTGCAACTTTATCCGCCTCCATCCAGTCTATTAATTGTTGCC
GGGAAGCTAGAGTAAGTAGTTCGCCAGTTAATAGTTTGCGCAACGTTGTTGCCATTGCTACAGGCATCGT
GGTGTCACGCTCGTCGTTTGGTATGGCTTCATTCAGCTCCGGTTCCCAACGATCAAGGCGAGTTACATGA
TCCCCCATGTTGTGCAAAAAAGCGGTTAGCTCCTTCGGTCCTCCGATCGTTGTCAGAAGTAAGTTGGCCG
CAGTGTTATCACTCATGGTTATGGCAGCACTGCATAATTCTCTTACTGTCATGCCATCCGTAAGATGCTT
TTCTGTGACTGGTGAGTACTCAACCAAGTCATTCTGAGAATAGTGTATGCGGCGACCGAGTTGCTCTTGC
CCGGCGTCAATACGGGATAATACCGCGCCACATAGCAGAACTTTAAAAGTGCTCATCATTGGAAAACGTT
CTTCGGGGCGAAAACTCTCAAGGATCTTACCGCTGTTGAGATCCAGTTCGATGTAACCCACTCGTGCACC
CAACTGATCTTCAGCATCTTTTACTTTCACCAGCGTTTCTGGGTGAGCAAAAACAGGAAGGCAAAATGCC
GCAAAAAAGGGAATAAGGGCGACACGGAAATGTTGAATACTCATACTCTTCCTTTTTCAATATTATTGAA
GCATTTATCAGGGTTATTGTCTCATGACCAAAATCCCTTAACGTGAGTTTTCGTTCCACTGAGCGTCAGA
CCCCGTAGAAAAGATCAAAGGATCTTCTTGAGATCCTTTTTTTCTGCGCGTAATCTGCTGCTTGCAAACA
AAAAAACCACCGCTACCAGCGGTGGTTTGTTTGCCGGATCAAGAGCTACCAACTCTTTTTCCGAAGGTAA
CTGGCTTCAGCAGAGCGCAGATACCAAATACTGTTCTTCTAGTGTAGCCGTAGTTAGGCCACCACTTCAA
GAACTCTGTAGCACCGCCTACATACCTCGCTCTGCTAATCCTGTTACCAGTGGCTGCTGCCAGTGGCGAT
AAGTCGTGTCTTACCGGGTTGGACTCAAGACGATAGTTACCGGATAAGGCGCAGCGGTCGGGCTGAACGG
GGGGTTCGTGCACACAGCCCAGCTTGGAGCGAACGACCTACACCGAACTGAGATACCTACAGCGTGAGCT
ATGAGAAAGCGCCACGCTTCCCGAAGGGAGAAAGGCGGACAGGTATCCGGTAAGCGGCAGGGTCGGAACA
GGAGAGCGCACGAGGGAGCTTCCAGGGGGAAACGCCTGGTATCTTTATAGTCCTGTCGGGTTTCGCCACC
TCTGACTTGAGCGTCGATTTTTGTGATGCTCGTCAGGGGGGCGGAGCCTATGGAAAAACGCCAGCAACGC
GGCCTTTTTACGGTTCCTGGCCTTTTGCTGGCCTTTTGCTCACATGTTCTTTCCTGCGTTATCCCCTGAT
TCTGTGGATAACCGTATTACCGCCTTTGAGTGAGCTGATACCGCTCGCCGCAGCCGAACGACCGAGCGCA
GCGAGTCAGTGAGCGAGGAAGCGGAAG
