>Addgene plasmid #126580 | pMGS46 (ARF16-PB1-HA-P2A-OsTIR1) | depositor partial sequence | sequence record 242256 | NLS-ARF16 sequence
ATGCCTAAGAAGAAGCGGAAGGTGGGCAGCACACTGACTTCCGGGCAGCGGGATCACCGGGACGTCGAGA
ACGAGCTGAGCTCCGCCGCCTTCAGCTCCCAGAGCTTCGGGGTGCCCGACATGAGCTTTAAGCCCGGCTG
CAGCAGCGACGTGGCCGTGACCGACGCCGGGATGCCCAGCCAGGGGCTGTGGAACAACCAGACCCAGCGG
ATGAGGACATTCACAAAGGTGCAGAAGCGGGGGAGCGTGGGCCGGAGCATCGATATCACCAGGTACAGGG
ATTACGATGAGCTGAGGCATGATCTCGCCTGTATGTTCGGCATCCAGGGCCAGCTGGAGGACCCCTACCG
GATGGACTGGAAGCTGGTGTACGTGGACCACGAGAACGATATCCTGCTGGTGGGCGATGACCCCTGGGAG
GAGTTCGTGGGCTGCGTGAAGAGCATTAAGATTCTGTCTGCTGCTGAGGTGCAGCAGATGAGCCTGGATG
GAGATCTGGGAGGAGTGCCACCTCAGACTCAGGCCTGTAGTGCTAGTGATGATGCTAACGCCTGGAGAGG
G
